>Addgene plasmid #77069 | SLK gRNA (BRDN0001146895) | addgene full sequence | sequence record 187056 | Addgene Assembled Sequence
CCCGGGTGCAAAGATGGATAAAGTTTTAAACAGAGAGGAATCTTTGCAGCTAATGGACCTTCTAGGTCTT
GAAAGGAGTGGGAATTGGCTCCGGTGCCCGTCAGTGGGCAGAGCGCACATCGCCCACAGTCCCCGAGAAG
TTGGGGGGAGGGGTCGGCAATTGATCCGGTGCCTAGAGAAGGTGGCGCGGGGTAAACTGGGAAAGTGATG
TCGTGTACTGGCTCCGCCTTTTTCCCGAGGGTGGGGGAGAACCGTATATAAGTGCAGTAGTCGCCGTGAA
CGTTCTTTTTCGCAACGGGTTTGCCGCCAGAACACAGGTAAGTGCCGTGTGTGGTTCCCGCGGGCCTGGC
CTCTTTACGGGTTATGGCCCTTGCGTGCCTTGAATTACTTCCACCTGGCTGCAGTACGTGATTCTTGATC
CCGAGCTTCGGGTTGGAAGTGGGTGGGAGAGTTCGAGGCCTTGCGCTTAAGGAGCCCCTTCGCCTCGTGC
TTGAGTTGAGGCCTGGCCTGGGCGCTGGGGCCGCCGCGTGCGAATCTGGTGGCACCTTCGCGCCTGTCTC
GCTGCTTTCGATAAGTCTCTAGCCATTTAAAATTTTTGATGACCTGCTGCGACGCTTTTTTTCTGGCAAG
ATAGTCTTGTAAATGCGGGCCAAGATCTGCACACTGGTATTTCGGTTTTTGGGGCCGCGGGCGGCGACGG
GGCCCGTGCGTCCCAGCGCACATGTTCGGCGAGGCGGGGCCTGCGAGCGCGGCCACCGAGAATCGGACGG
GGGTAGTCTCAAGCTGGCCGGCCTGCTCTGGTGCCTGGCCTCGCGCCGCCGTGTATCGCCCCGCCCTGGG
CGGCAAGGCTGGCCCGGTCGGCACCAGTTGCGTGAGCGGAAAGATGGCCGCTTCCCGGCCCTGCTGCAGG
GAGCTCAAAATGGAGGACGCGGCGCTCGGGAGAGCGGGCGGGTGAGTCACCCACACAAAGGAAAAGGGCC
TTTCCGTCCTCAGCCGTCGCTTCATGTGACTCCACGGAGTACCGGGCGCCGTCCAGGCACCTCGATTAGT
TCTCGAGCTTTTGGAGTACGTCGTCTTTAGGTTGGGGGGAGGGGTTTTATGCGATGGAGTTTCCCCACAC
TGAGTGGGTGGAGACTGAAGTTAGGCCAGCTTGGCACTTGATGTAATTCTCCTTGGAATTTGCCCTTTTT
GAGTTTGGATCTTGGTTCATTCTCAAGCCTCAGACAGTGGTTCAAAGTTTTTTTCTTCCATTTCAGGTGT
CGTGACGTACGGCCACCATGACCGAGTACAAGCCCACGGTGCGCCTCGCCACCCGCGACGACGTCCCCAG
GGCCGTACGCACCCTCGCCGCCGCGTTCGCCGACTACCCCGCCACGCGCCACACCGTCGATCCGGACCGC
CACATCGAGCGGGTCACCGAGCTGCAAGAACTCTTCCTCACGCGCGTCGGGCTCGACATCGGCAAGGTGT
GGGTCGCGGACGACGGCGCCGCCGTGGCGGTCTGGACCACGCCGGAGAGCGTCGAAGCGGGGGCGGTGTT
CGCCGAGATCGGCCCGCGCATGGCCGAGTTGAGCGGTTCCCGGCTGGCCGCGCAGCAACAGATGGAAGGC
CTCCTGGCGCCGCACCGGCCCAAGGAGCCCGCGTGGTTCCTGGCCACCGTCGGAGTCTCGCCCGACCACC
AGGGCAAGGGTCTGGGCAGCGCCGTCGTGCTCCCCGGAGTGGAGGCGGCCGAGCGCGCCGGGGTGCCCGC
CTTCCTGGAGACCTCCGCGCCCCGCAACCTCCCCTTCTACGAGCGGCTCGGCTTCACCGTCACCGCCGAC
GTCGAGGTGCCCGAAGGACCGCGCACCTGGTGCATGACCCGCAAGCCCGGTGCCTGAACGCGTTAAGTCG
ACAATCAACCTCTGGATTACAAAATTTGTGAAAGATTGACTGGTATTCTTAACTATGTTGCTCCTTTTAC
GCTATGTGGATACGCTGCTTTAATGCCTTTGTATCATGCTATTGCTTCCCGTATGGCTTTCATTTTCTCC
TCCTTGTATAAATCCTGGTTGCTGTCTCTTTATGAGGAGTTGTGGCCCGTTGTCAGGCAACGTGGCGTGG
TGTGCACTGTGTTTGCTGACGCAACCCCCACTGGTTGGGGCATTGCCACCACCTGTCAGCTCCTTTCCGG
GACTTTCGCTTTCCCCCTCCCTATTGCCACGGCGGAACTCATCGCCGCCTGCCTTGCCCGCTGCTGGACA
GGGGCTCGGCTGTTGGGCACTGACAATTCCGTGGTGTTGTCGGGGAAATCATCGTCCTTTCCTTGGCTGC
TCGCCTGTGTTGCCACCTGGATTCTGCGCGGGACGTCCTTCTGCTACGTCCCTTCGGCCCTCAATCCAGC
GGACCTTCCTTCCCGCGGCCTGCTGCCGGCTCTGCGGCCTCTTCCGCGTCTTCGCCTTCGCCCTCAGACG
AGTCGGATCTCCCTTTGGGCCGCCTCCCCGCGTCGACTTTAAGACCAATGACTTACAAGGCAGCTGTAGA
TCTTAGCCACTTTTTAAAAGAAAAGGGGGGACTGGAAGGGCTAATTCACTCCCAACGAAGACAAGATCTG
CTTTTTGCTTGTACTGGGTCTCTCTGGTTAGACCAGATCTGAGCCTGGGAGCTCTCTGGCTAACTAGGGA
ACCCACTGCTTAAGCCTCAATAAAGCTTGCCTTGAGTGCTTCAAGTAGTGTGTGCCCGTCTGTTGTGTGA
CTCTGGTAACTAGAGATCCCTCAGACCCTTTTAGTCAGTGTGGAAAATCTCTAGCAGTACGTATAGTAGT
TCATGTCATCTTATTATTCAGTATTTATAACTTGCAAAGAAATGAATATCAGAGAGTGAGAGGAACTTGT
TTATTGCAGCTTATAATGGTTACAAATAAAGCAATAGCATCACAAATTTCACAAATAAAGCATTTTTTTC
ACTGCATTCTAGTTGTGGTTTGTCCAAACTCATCAATGTATCTTATCATGTCTGGCTCTAGCTATCCCGC
CCCTAACTCCGCCCATCCCGCCCCTAACTCCGCCCAGTTCCGCCCATTCTCCGCCCCATGGCTGACTAAT
TTTTTTTATTTATGCAGAGGCCGAGGCCGCCTCGGCCTCTGAGCTATTCCAGAAGTAGTGAGGAGGCTTT
TTTGGAGGCCTAGGGACGTACCCAATTCGCCCTATAGTGAGTCGTATTACGCGCGCTCACTGGCCGTCGT
TTTACAACGTCGTGACTGGGAAAACCCTGGCGTTACCCAACTTAATCGCCTTGCAGCACATCCCCCTTTC
GCCAGCTGGCGTAATAGCGAAGAGGCCCGCACCGATCGCCCTTCCCAACAGTTGCGCAGCCTGAATGGCG
AATGGG
[124 nt withheld, positions 3367-3490]
C
[91 nt withheld, positions 3492-3582]
A
[49 nt withheld, positions 3584-3632]
CCTTTGACGTTGGAGTCCACGTTCTTT
[37 nt withheld, positions 3660-3696]
ACCCTATCTCGGTCTATTCTTTTGATTTATAAGGGATTTTGCCGATTTCGGCCTATTGGTTAAAAAATGA
GCTGATTTAACAAAAATTTAACGCGAATTTTAACAAAATATTAACGCTTACAATTTAGGTGGCACTTTTC
GGGGAAATGTGCGCGGAACCCCTATTTGTTTATTTTTCTAAATACATTCAAATATGTATCCGCTCATGAG
ACAATAACCCTGATAAATGCTTCAATAATATTGAAAAAGGAAGAGTATGAGTATTCAACATTTCCGTGTC
GCCCTTATTCCCTTTTTTGCGGCATTTTGCCTTCCTGTTTTTGCTCACCCAGAAACGCTGGTGAAAGTAA
AAGATGCTGAAGATCAGTTGGGTGCACGAGTGGGTTACATCGAACTGGATCTCAACAGCGGTAAGATCCT
TGAGAGTTTTCGCCCCGAAGAACGTTTTCCAATGATGAGCACTTTTAAAGTTCTGCTATGTGGCGCGGTA
TTATCCCGTATTGACGCCGGGCAAGAGCAACTCGGTCGCCGCATACACTATTCTCAGAATGACTTGGTTG
AGTACTCACCAGTCACAGAAAAGCATCTTACGGATGGCATGACAGTAAGAGAATTATGCAGTGCTGCCAT
AACCATGAGTGATAACACTGCGGCCAACTTACTTCTGACAACGATCGGAGGACCGAAGGAGCTAACCGCT
TTTTTGCACAACATGGGGGATCATGTAACTCGCCTTGATCGTTGGGAACCGGAGCTGAATGAAGCCATAC
CAAACGACGAGCGTGACACCACGATGCCTGTAGCAATGGCAACAACGTTGCGCAAACTATTAACTGGCGA
ACTACTTACTCTAGCTTCCCGGCAACAATTAATAGACTGGATGGAGGCGGATAAAGTTGCAGGACCACTT
CTGCGCTCGGCCCTTCCGGCTGGCTGGTTTATTGCTGATAAATCTGGAGCCGGTGAGCGTGGGTCTCGCG
GTATCATTGCAGCACTGGGGCCAGATGGTAAGCCCTCCCGTATCGTAGTTATCTACACGACGGGGAGTCA
GGCAACTATGGATGAACGAAATAGACAGATCGCTGAGATAGGTGCCTCACTGATTAAGCATTGGTAACTG
TCAGACCAAGTTTACTCATATATACTTTAGATTGATTTAAAACTTCATTTTTAATTTAAAAGGATCTAGG
TGAAGATCCTTTTTGATAATCTCATGACCAAAATCCCTTAACGTGAGTTTTCGTTCCACTGAGCGTCAGA
CCCCGTAGAAAAGATCAAAGGATCTTCTTGAGATCCTTTTTTTCTGCGCGTAATCTGCTGCTTGCAAACA
AAAAAACCACCGCTACCAGCGGTGGTTTGTTTGCCGGATCAAGAGCTACCAACTCTTTTTCCGAAGGTAA
CTGGCTTCAGCAGAGCGCAGATACCAAATACTGTTCTTCTAGTGTAGCCGTAGTTAGGCCACCACTTCAA
GAACTCTGTAGCACCGCCTACATACCTCGCTCTGCTAATCCTGTTACCAGTGGCTGCTGCCAGTGGCGAT
AAGTCGTGTCTTACCGGGTTGGACTCAAGACGATAGTTACCGGATAAGGCGCAGCGGTCGGGCTGAACGG
GGGGTTCGTGCACACAGCCCAGCTTGGAGCGAACGACCTACACCGAACTGAGATACCTACAGCGTGAGCT
ATGAGAAAGCGCCACGCTTCCCGAAGGGAGAAAGGCGGACAGGTATCCGGTAAGCGGCAGGGTCGGAACA
GGAGAGCGCACGAGGGAGCTTCCAGGGGGAAACGCCTGGTATCTTTATAGTCCTGTCGGGTTTCGCCACC
TCTGACTTGAGCGTCGATTTTTGTGATGCTCGTCAGGGGGGCGGAGCCTATGGAAAAACGCCAGCAACGC
GGCCTTTTTACGGTTCCTGGCCTTTTGCTGGCCTTTTGCTCACATGTTCTTTCCTGCGTTATCCCCTGAT
TCTGTGGATAACCGTATTACCGCCTTTGAGTGAGCTGATACCGCTCGCCGCAGCCGAACGACCGAGCGCA
GCGAGTCAGTGAGCGAGGAAGCGGAAGAGCGCCCAATACGCAAACCGCCTCTCCCCGCGCGTTGGCCGAT
TCATTAATGCAGCTGGCACGACAGGTTTCCCGACTGGAAAGCGGGCAGTGAGCGCAACGCAATTAATGTG
AGTTAGCTCACTCATTAGGCACCCCAGGCTTTACACTTTATGCTTCCGGCTCGTATGTTGTGTGGAATTG
TGAGCGGATAACAATTTCACACAGGAAACAGCTATGACCATGATTACGCCAAGCGCGCAATTAACCCTCA
CTAAAGGGAACAAAAGCTGGAGCTGCAAGCTTAATGTAGTCTTATGCAATACTCTTGTAGTCTTGCAACA
TGGTAACGATGAGTTAGCAACATGCCTTACAAGGAGAGAAAAAGCACCGTGCATGCCGATTGGTGGAAGT
AAGGTGGTACGATCGTGCCTTATTAGGAAGGCAACAGACGGGTCTGACATGGATTGGACGAACCACTGAA
TTGCCGCATTGCAGAGATATTGTATTTAAGTGCCTAGCTCGATACATAAACGGGTCTCTCTGGTTAGACC
AGATCTGAGCCTGGGAGCTCTCTGGCTAACTAGGGAACCCACTGCTTAAGCCTCAATAAAGCTTGCCTTG
AGTGCTTCAAGTAGTGTGTGCCCGTCTGTTGTGTGACTCTGGTAACTAGAGATCCCTCAGACCCTTTTAG
TCAGTGTGGAAAATCTCTAGCAGTGGCGCCCGAACAGGGACTTGAAAGCGAAAGGGAAACCAGAGGAGCT
CTCTCGACGCAGGACTCGGCTTGCTGAAGCGCGCACGGCAAGAGGCGAGGGGCGGCGACTGGTGAGTACG
CCAAAAATTTTGACTAGCGGAGGCTAGAAGGAGAGAGATGGGTGCGAGAGCGTCAGTATTAAGCGGGGGA
GAATTAGATCGCGATGGGAAAAAATTCGGTTAAGGCCAGGGGGAAAGAAAAAATATAAATTAAAACATAT
AGTATGGGCAAGCAGGGAGCTAGAACGATTCGCAGTTAATCCTGGCCTGTTAGAAACATCAGAAGGCTGT
AGACAAATACTGGGACAGCTACAACCATCCCTTCAGACAGGATCAGAAGAACTTAGATCATTATATAATA
CAGTAGCAACCCTCTATTGTGTGCATCAAAGGATAGAGATAAAAGACACCAAGGAAGCTTTAGACAAGAT
AGAGGAAGAGCAAAACAAAAGTAAGACCACCGCACAGCAAGCGGCCGCTGATCTTCAGACCTGGAGGAGG
AGATATGAGGGACAATTGGAGAAGTGAATTATATAAATATAAAGTAGTAAAAATTGAACCATTAGGAGTA
GCACCCACCAAGGCAAAGAGAAGAGTGGTGCAGAGAGAAAAAAGAGCAGTGGGAATAGGAGCTTTGTTCC
TTGGGTTCTTGGGAGCAGCAGGAAGCACTATGGGCGCAGCGTCAATGACGCTGACGGTACAGGCCAGACA
ATTATTGTCTGGTATAGTGCAGCAGCAGAACAATTTGCTGAGGGCTATTGAGGCGCAACAGCATCTGTTG
CAACTCACAGTCTGGGGCATCAAGCAGCTCCAGGCAAGAATCCTGGCTGTGGAAAGATACCTAAAGGATC
AACAGCTCCTGGGGATTTGGGGTTGCTCTGGAAAACTCATTTGCACCACTGCTGTGCCTTGGAATGCTAG
TTGGAGTAATAAATCTCTGGAACAGATTTGGAATCACACGACCTGGATGGAGTGGGACAGAGAAATTAAC
AATTACACAAGCTTAATACACTCCTTAATTGAAGAATCGCAAAACCAGCAAGAAAAGAATGAACAAGAAT
TATTGGAATTAGATAAATGGGCAAGTTTGTGGAATTGGTTTAACATAACAAATTGGCTGTGGTATATAAA
ATTATTCATAATGATAGTAGGAGGCTTGGTAGGTTTAAGAATAGTTTTTGCTGTACTTTCTATAGTGAAT
AGAGTTAGGCAGGGATATTCACCATTATCGTTTCAGACCCACCTCCCAACCCCGAGGGGACCCAGAGAGG
GCCTATTTCCCATGATTCCTTCATATTTGCATATACGATACAAGGCTGTTAGAGAGATAATTAGAATTAA
TTTGACTGTAAACACAAAGATATTAGTACAAAATACGTGACGTAGAAAGTAATAATTTCTTGGGTAGTTT
GCAGTTTTAAAATTATGTTTTAAAATGGACTATCATATGCTTACCGTAACTTGAAAGTATTTCGATTTCT
TGGCTTTATATATCTTGTGGAAAGGACGAAACACCGTCAGAGTTGATATTAATACTGTTTTAGAGCTAGA
AATAGCAAGTTAAAATAAGGCTAGTCCGTTATCAACTTGAAAAAGTGGCACCGAGTCGGTGCTTTTTTAA
GCTTGGCGTAACTAGATCTTGAGACAAATGGCAGTATTCATCCACAATTTTAAAAGAAAAGGGGGGATTG
GGGGGTACAGTGCAGGGGAAAGAATAGTAGACATAATAGCAACAGACATACAAACTAAAGAATTACAAAA
ACAAATTACAAAAATTCAAAATTTTCGGGTTTATTACAGGGACAGCAGAGATCCACTTTGGCGCCGGCTC
GAGGGGG
Features (pLannotate 1.2.2; 29 found; start..end, strand, type, name):
     14..80      +  CDS            small t antigen (fragment): SV40 (simian virus 40) small t antigen
    106..317     +  promoter       EF-1α core promoter: core promoter for human elongation factor EF-1α
    318..1256    +  intron         EF-1α intron A: intron upstream of the start codon of human EF-1α
   1278..1877    +  CDS            PuroR (fragment): puromycin N-acetyltransferase; pac from Streptomyces; confers resistance to puromycin
   1893..2481    +  misc_feature   WPRE: woodchuck hepatitis virus posttranscriptional regulatory element
   2532..2551    +  misc_feature   cPPT/CTS (fragment): central polypurine tract and central termination sequence of HIV-1
   2553..2786    +  LTR            3' LTR (ΔU3): self-inactivating 3' long terminal repeat (LTR) from HIV-1
   2864..2985    +  polyA_signal   SV40 poly(A) signal: SV40 polyadenylation signal
   3025..3160    +  rep_origin     SV40 ori: SV40 origin of replication
   3181..3199    -  promoter       T7 promoter: promoter for bacteriophage T7 RNA polymerase
   3207..3362    +  CDS            lacZα (fragment): LacZα fragment of β-galactosidase; lacZ fragment
   3367..3795    +  rep_origin     f1 ori (sequence partly withheld): f1 bacteriophage origin of replication; arrow indicates direction of (+) strand synthesis
   3848..3952    +  promoter       AmpR promoter: bla
   3953..4813    +  CDS            AmpR: β-lactamase; bla; confers resistance to ampicillin, carbenicillin, and related antibiotics
   4984..5572    +  rep_origin     ori: high-copy-number ColE1/pMB1/pBR322/pUC origin of replication
   5755..5847    +  CDS            lacI (fragment): lac repressor; lacI; The lac repressor binds to the lac operator to inhibit transcription in E. coli. This inhibition can be relieved by adding lactose or isopropyl-β-D-thiogalactopyranoside (IPTG).
   5860..5881    +  protein_bind   CAP binding site: CAP binding activates transcription in the presence of cAMP. E. coli catabolite activator protein
   5896..5926    +  promoter       lac promoter: promoter for the E. coli lac operon
   5934..5950    +  protein_bind   lac operator: The lac repressor binds to the lac operator to inhibit transcription in E. coli. This inhibition can be relieved by adding lactose or isopropyl-β-D-thiogalactopyranoside (IPTG). lac repressor encoded by lacI
   5995..6013    +  promoter       T3 promoter: promoter for bacteriophage T3 RNA polymerase
   6041..6267    +  promoter       RSV promoter: Rous sarcoma virus enhancer/promoter
   6268..6448    +  LTR            5' LTR (truncated): truncated 5' long terminal repeat (LTR) from HIV-1
   6495..6620    +  misc_feature   HIV-1 Ψ: packaging signal of human immunodeficiency virus type 1
   6604..6967    +  CDS            HIV-1 gag (fragment): gag protein from human immunodeficiency virus 1; gag
   7113..7346    +  misc_feature   RRE: The Rev response element (RRE) of HIV-1 allows for Rev-dependent mRNA export from the nucleus to the cytoplasm.
   7723..7749    +  CDS            Rev (fragment): human immunodeficiency virus 1 (HIV-1) Rev protein; rev; enhances nuclear export of unspliced and incompletely spliced viral mRNAs
   7753..7993    +  promoter       U6 promoter: RNA polymerase III promoter for human U6 snRNA
   8023..8098    +  misc_RNA       gRNA scaffold: guide RNA scaffold for the Streptococcus pyogenes CRISPR/Cas9 system
   8154..8271    +  misc_feature   cPPT/CTS: central polypurine tract and central termination sequence of HIV-1
