[The description below was written by a language model from this plasmid's Addgene catalogue record and pLannotate feature annotations shown in this document.]
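Description:
SLK gRNA (BRDN0001146895) is a third-generation lentiviral guide RNA plasmid built on the lentiGuide-Puro backbone and designed to target the human SLK gene, which encodes a kinase also known as STK2 or LOSK. It belongs to a human kinome gRNA collection. In bacteria it is maintained as a high-copy plasmid through a ColE1/pUC-type origin with ampicillin selection (AmpR). The backbone also carries an f1 origin, an SV40 origin and remnants of lac and phage promoter elements left over from earlier cloning vectors.

The lentiviral transfer cassette begins with an RSV promoter fused to a truncated HIV-1 5' LTR, which makes genomic RNA production independent of Tat. This is followed by the Ψ packaging signal with a partial gag sequence, the Rev response element for Rev-dependent nuclear export, and a cPPT/CTS. It ends in a self-inactivating ΔU3 3' LTR followed by an SV40 polyadenylation signal. Within this unit, a human U6 RNA polymerase III promoter drives the SLK-specific spacer joined to the Streptococcus pyogenes Cas9 gRNA scaffold. A separate EF-1α promoter with its intron A expresses puromycin N-acetyltransferase, so transduced mammalian cells can be selected with puromycin. A WPRE downstream enhances transcript expression.

The plasmid does not encode Cas9, so it has to be used with a separate Cas9 vector such as lentiCas9-Blast, or in cells that already express Cas9. In that setting it is intended for CRISPR targeting of SLK after lentiviral delivery. The record does not state the cloning method used to insert the guide.
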