Addgene plasmid #77069: SLK gRNA (BRDN0001146895)
Purpose: 3rd generation lentiviral gRNA plasmid targeting human SLK
Depositing lab: John Doench & David Root. Depositing organization: Broad Institute. Publication: Optimized sgRNA design to maximize activity and minimize off-target effects of CRISPR-Cas9. Doench JG, Fusi N, Sullender M, Hegde M, Vaimberg EW, Donovan KF, Smith I, Tothova Z, Wilen C, Orchard R, Virgin HW, Listgarten J, Root DE. Nat Biotechnol. 2016 Jan 18. doi: 10.1038/nbt.3437. PubMed 26780180.
Backbone
  Vector backbone: lentiGuide-Puro
  Backbone manufacturer: Zhang Lab (Addgene plasmid # 52963)
  Vector type: Mammalian Expression, Lentiviral, CRISPR
  Selectable markers: Puromycin
Growth in bacteria
  Bacterial resistance: Ampicillin, 100 μg/mL
  Growth temperature: 37°C
  Growth strain: DH5alpha
  Copy number: High Copy
Gene/Insert
  Gene/Insert name: SLK (alt names: SLK; NM_001304743.1)
  gRNA/shRNA sequence: TCAGAGTTGATATTAATACT
  Species: H. sapiens (human)
  Entrez Gene: SLK (a.k.a. LOSK, STK2, bA16H23.1, se20-9)
  Promoter: hU6
  Cloning method: Unknown
  Sequencing primers: 5′ U6-F; 3′ pS2-R
Terms and licenses: Academic/Nonprofit Terms; Industry Terms: Not Available to Industry
Depositor comments: The gRNA was designed to target the following Genbank reference sequence(s): NM_001304743.1,NM_014720.3. Note that this plasmid does NOT contain Cas9. It should be used in conjunction with lentiCas9-Blast (Addgene #52962) or otherwise with cell lines already expressing Cas9. Browse the full kinome gRNA library at http://www.addgene.org/pooled-library/broadgpp-human-kinome/ or visit http://www.broadinstitute.org/rnai/public/ for detailed protocols and information.
How to cite: SLK gRNA (BRDN0001146895) was a gift from John Doench & David Root (Addgene plasmid # 77069 ; http://n2t.net/addgene:77069 ; RRID:Addgene_77069)
