>Addgene plasmid #77069 | SLK gRNA (BRDN0001146895) | depositor partial sequence | sequence record 144529 | Target Sequence
TCAGAGTTGATATTAATACT
