>Addgene plasmid #77069 | SLK gRNA (BRDN0001146895) | addgene partial sequence | sequence record 187055 | hU6-F
GTAGAAAGTAATAATTTCTTGGGTAGTTTGCAGTTTTAAAATTATGTTTTAAAATGGACTATCATATGCT
TACCGTAACTTGAAAGTATTTCGATTTCTTGGCTTTATATATCTTGTGGAAAGGACGAAACACCGTCAGA
GTTGATATTAATACTGTTTTAGAGCTAGAAATAGCAAGTTAAAATAAGGCTAGTCCGTTATCAACTTGAA
AAAGTGGCACCGAGTCGGTGCTTTTTTAAGCTTGGCGTAACTAGATCTTGAGACAAATGGCAGTATTCAT
CCACAATTTTAAAAGAAAAGGGGGGATTGGGGGGTACAGTGCAGGGGAAAGAATAGTAGACATAATAGCA
ACAGACATACAAACTAAAGAATTACAAAAACAAATTACAAAAATTCAAAATTTTCGGGTTTATTACAGGG
ACAGCAGAGATCCACTTTGGCGCCGGCTCGAGGGGGCCCGGGTGCAAAGATGGATAAAGTTTTAAACAGA
GAGGAATCTTTGCAGCTAATGGACCTTCTAGGTCTTGAAAGGAGTGGGAATTGGCTCCGGTGCCCGTCAG
TGGGCAGAGC
